Addgene plasmid #46044: pNMHCII-C1C2-GFP
Depositing lab: Robert Adelstein. Depositing organization: National Heart, Lung, and Blood Institute (NHLBI). Publication: An alternatively spliced isoform of non-muscle myosin II-C is not regulated by myosin light chain phosphorylation. Jana SS, Kim KY, Mao J, Kawamoto S, Sellers JR, Adelstein RS. J Biol Chem. 2009 Apr 24;284(17):11563-71. doi: 10.1074/jbc.M806574200. Epub 2009 Feb 23. PubMed 19240025.
Backbone
  Vector backbone: pEGFP-N3
  Backbone manufacturer: Clontech
  Backbone size w/o insert (bp): 4700
  Total vector size (bp): 10900
  Vector type: Mammalian Expression
Growth in bacteria
  Bacterial resistance: Kanamycin, 50 μg/mL
  Growth temperature: 37°C
  Growth strain: DH5alpha
  Copy number: High Copy
Gene/Insert
  Gene/Insert name: nonmuscle myosin heavy chain II-C, isoform C1C2 (alt names: NMHCII-C, isoform C1C2; Myh14, isoform C1C2)
  Species: M. musculus (mouse)
  Insert size (bp): 6153
  Entrez Gene: Myh14 (a.k.a. 2400004E04Rik, II-C, NHMCII, NMHC II-C)
  Promoter: CMV immediate early
  Tag / fusion protein: GFP (C terminal on backbone)
  Cloning method: Restriction Enzyme; 5′ cloning site SalI (not destroyed); 3′ cloning site BamHI (not destroyed)
  Sequencing primers: 5′ CMV-for: CGCAAATGGGCGGTAGGCGTG; 3′ EGFP-N: CGTCGCCGTCCAGCTCGACCAG
Terms and licenses: Academic/Nonprofit Terms; Industry Terms: Not Available to Industry
How to cite: pNMHCII-C1C2-GFP was a gift from Robert Adelstein (Addgene plasmid # 46044 ; http://n2t.net/addgene:46044 ; RRID:Addgene_46044)
