[The description below was written by a language model from this plasmid's Addgene catalogue record.]
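Description:
pNMHCII-C1C2-GFP is a mammalian expression plasmid built on the Clontech pEGFP-N3 backbone, carrying the mouse nonmuscle myosin heavy chain II-C (Myh14) coding sequence in its alternatively spliced C1C2 isoform. The roughly 6.2 kb insert was placed between the SalI and BamHI sites of the multiple cloning site, both of which remain intact, giving a total plasmid size of about 10.9 kb. Transcription is driven by the CMV immediate early promoter, a strong constitutive promoter in most mammalian cell lines. Because the insert sits upstream of the backbone's GFP coding region, the heavy chain is produced as a fusion with GFP at its C terminus. In bacteria the plasmid is maintained at high copy number under kanamycin selection. No feature table accompanies the record, so the origin of replication, polyadenylation signal and any mammalian selection cassette are not itemised here, and they can only be assumed to follow the standard pEGFP-N3 design.

The C-terminal GFP tag allows the myosin II-C heavy chain to be followed by fluorescence in transfected cells, for example to examine its localisation and incorporation into filaments, and it also provides a handle for detecting the expressed protein. The associated publication concerns an alternatively spliced nonmuscle myosin II-C isoform whose activity is not regulated by myosin light chain phosphorylation. This suggests the construct is meant for expressing this specific splice variant and comparing its behaviour with other II-C isoforms. The record does not describe the sequence differences that define the C1 and C2 inserts.
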