>Addgene plasmid #46044 | pNMHCII-C1C2-GFP | depositor partial sequence | sequence record 64834 | the entire insert region
GTCGACGGTATCGATGCCGCCACCATGGCTGCAGTGACCATGTCCGTGTCTGGGAGGAAGGTAGCCTCCA
GGCCAGGCCCGGTGCCTGAGGCAGCCCAATCGTTCCTCTACGCGCCCCGGACGCCAAATGTAGGTGGCCC
TGGAGGGCCACAGGTGGAGTGGACAGCCCGGCGCATGGTGTGGGTGCCCTCGGAACTGCATGGGTTCGAG
GCAGCAGCCCTGCGGGATGAAGGGGAGGAGGAGGCAGAAGTGGAGCTGGCGGAGAGTGGGCGCCGCCTGC
GGCTGCCCAGGGACCAGATCCAGCGCATGAACCCACCCAAGTTCAGCAAGGCAGAAGATATGGCTGAGCT
CACCTGCCTCAACGAGGCCTCGGTCCTGCACAACCTGCGAGAACGCTACTACTCCGGGCTCATTTATACC
TACTCTGGCCTCTTCTGTGTGGTCATTAACCCATACAAGCAGCTGCCCATCTACACGGAGGCCATTGTTG
AAATGTACCGGGGCAAGAAGCGCCATGAGGTGCCACCTCACGTGTATGCTGTGACGGAGGGCGCGTACCG
CAGCATGCTTCAGGATCGTGAGGATCAATCCATTCTCTGCACGGGAGAGTCTGGCGCTGGGAAGACGGAG
AACACCAAGAAGGTCATCCAGTACCTGGCCCATGTGGCATCATCTCCAAAGGGCAGGAAGGAGCCTGGTG
TCCCTGCCTCCGTCAGCACCATGTCTTATGGGGAGCTAGAGCGTCAGCTTCTTCAAGCCAACCCCATCCT
AGAGGCCTTTGGCAATGCCAAGACAGTGAAGAACGACAACTCTTCCCGATTTGGCAAATTCATCCGCATC
AACTTTGATATTGCTGGCTACATCGTGGGAGCAAACATCGAGACCTATCTGTTGGAGAAGTCCCGGGCCA
TCAGACAGGCCAAGGATGAATGCAGCTTCCATATCTTCTACCAGCTGCTAGGGGGCGCTGGGGAGCAGCT
AAAAGCTGACCTCCTTCTGGAGCCCTGTTCCCATTATCGCTTCCTGACCAATGGGCCCTCATCGTCCCCG
GGCCAGGAGCGTGAGTTATTCCAGGAGACCCTGGAGTCCCTGCGTGTGCTGGGCCTCCTCCCAGAAGAGA
TCACTGCCATGCTGCGCACTGTCTCTGCTGTCCTCCAGTTTGGCAACATTGTCCTGAAGAAAGAGCGCAA
TACGGACCAAGCCACCATGCCTGACAACACAGCTGCCCAGAAGCTTTGCCGCCTCTTGGGACTCGGAGTG
ACCGACTTCTCCAGAGCCCTTCTCACACCCCGCATCAAAGTGGGCCGAGATTATGTTCAGAAAGCACAAA
CCAAGGAGCAGGCTGACTTTGCGCTGGAGGCTCTGGCCAAAGCTACCTATGAGCGCCTGTTCCGCTGGCT
GGTTCTGCGGCTCAACCGTGCCCTGGACAGAAGCCCGCGGCAGGGTGCCTCCTTCCTGGGCATCCTGGAC
ATCGCGGGCTTTGAGATCTTCCAGCTGAACTCCTTCGAGCAGCTGTGCATCAACTACACCAACGAGAAGC
TACAGCAGCTATTCAACCACACCATGTTCGTGCTGGAGCAGGAGGAGTACCAGCGAGAGGGCATCCCCTG
GACCTTCCTAGACTTCGGGTTGGACCTGCAACCTTGCATCGACCTCATTGAGCGTCCGGCCAACCCTCCA
GGTCTCCTGGCCCTGCTGGACGAGGAGTGCTGGTTCCCCAAGGCCACGGACAAGTCTTTTGTGGAGAAGG
TCGCCCAGGAGCAGGGCAGCCACCCCAAATTCCAGCGCCCCAGGAACCTGCGAGATCAGGCCGACTTCAG
CGTCCTGCACTACGCCGGCAAGGTTGACTACAAGGCCAGTGAGTGGCTGATGAAGAACATGGACCCACTG
AATGACAATGTGGCCGCCTTGCTTCACCAGAGCACGGATCGTCTCACAGCTGAGATCTGGAAGGATGAAC
AAGGGGGTCTCCAACAGTTCACTTTACTTGGCTCCTTCCCATCGCCGTCCCCTGGACCTGCAGGGAGACT
CGGCTCTGGCGCTTCTCCTCCAGGGGTTGGGTCTCTCTGTGCACCCACGGTGGAGGGCATCGTGGGGCTG
GAGCAAGTAAGCAGCCTTGGAGATGGCCCACCGGGAGGCCGCCCCCGCCGTGGAATGTTCCGGACTGTGG
GGCAGCTCTACAAAGAATCCCTGAGCCGCCTCATGGCCACGCTCAGCAACACCAACCCTAGTTTTGTCCG
CTGCATCGTTCCCAATCATGAGAAGAGGGCTGGAAAGCTGGAGCCGCGCCTGGTGCTGGACCAACTCCGT
TGTAACGGGGTCCTCGAGGGTATACGCATCTGTCGCCAAGGCTTCCCCAACCGCATCCTCTTCCAGGAGT
TCCGACAGCGCTATGAAATCCTCACCCCGAACGCTATTCCCAAGGGCTTCATGGACGGCAAACAGGCCTG
TGAGAAGATGATCCAGGCCCTGGAGCTAGACCCCAACCTGTACCGTGTTGGCCAAAGCAAGATCTTCTTC
CGGGCAGGGGTCCTGGCCCAGCTGGAGGAGGAGCGGGACCTGAAAGTCACCGACATCATAGTGTCTTTCC
AGGCAGCGGCACGGGGCTACCTGGCCCGTAGGGCTTTCCAGAGACGGCAGCAGCAGCAGAGTGCTCTGAG
GGTGATGCAGAGAAACTGTGCTGCCTACCTCAAGCTCAGGAACTGGCAGTGGTGGAGGCTGTTCATCAAG
GTGAAGCCCCTGCTGCAGGTGACACGGCAGGATGAGGTGCTGCAGGCGCGCGCCCAGGAGCTGCAGAAAG
TTCAGGAGCTGCAGCAGCAGAGCGCTCGTGAAGTGGGGGAACTGCAGGGTCGAGTGGCACAGCTAGAGGA
GGAGCGCACGCGCCTGGCTGAGCAGCTTCGAGCAGAAGCCGAGCTCTGCTCTGAGGCCGAGGAGACGCGG
GCGCGACTGGCTGCCCGGAAGCAGGAGCTGGAGCTGGTGGTGACAGAGCTGGAGGCACGAGTGGGCGAGG
AAGAAGAGTGCAGCCGGCAGCTGCAGAGTGAGAAGAAGAGGCTGCAGCAGCATATCCAGGAGCTAGAGAG
CCACCTGGAAGCTGAGGAGGGTGCCCGGCAGAAGCTACAGCTGGAGAAGGTGACCACAGAGGCCAAGATG
AAGAAATTTGAGGAGGACCTGCTGCTCCTGGAGGACCAGAATTCCAAGCTGAGCAAGGAGCGGAGGCTGC
TGGAGGAGCGGCTGGCTGAGTTCTCCTCACAGGCAGCAGAAGAGGAAGAGAAAGTCAAAAGTCTCAACAA
GCTGAGGCTCAAATATGAAGCCACAATCTCAGACATGGAAGACCGGCTGAAGAAGGAGGAGAAGGGACGC
CAGGAACTAGAGAAGCTGAAGCGACGGCTGGACGGGGAGAGCTCAGAGCTTCAGGAGCAGATGGTGGAGC
AGAAGCAGAGGGCAGAGGAACTGCTCGCACAGCTGGGCCGCAAGGAGGATGAGCTGCAGGCCGCCCTGCT
CAGGGCAGAGGAAGAGGGTGGTGCCCGTGCCCAGTTGCTCAAGTCCCTGCGAGAGGCACAGGCTGGCCTT
GCTGAGGCTCAGGAGGACCTGGAAGCTGAGCGGGTAGCCAGGGCCAAGGCGGAGAAGCAGCGCCGGGACC
TGGGCGAGGAGTTGGAGGCCCTACGTGGGGAGCTCGAGGACACTCTGGATTCCACCAACGCCCAGCAGGA
GCTGCGGTCCAAGAGGGAGCAGGAGGTGACAGAGCTGAAGAAAGCATTGGAAGAGGAGTCCCGTGCCCAT
GAGGTGTCCATGCAGGAGCTGAGACAGAGGCATAGCCAGGCACTGGTGGAGATGGCCGAGCAGTTGGAGC
AAGCCCGGAGGGGCAAAGGTGTGTGGGAGAAGACTCGGCTATCCCTGGAGGCTGAGGTGTCCGAGCTGAA
GGCCGAGCTGAGCAGCCTGCAGACCTCGAGACAGGAGGGTGAGCAGAAGAGGCGCCGCCTGGAGTCCCAG
CTACAGGAGGTCCAGGGCCGATCCAGTGATTCGGAGCGGGCTCGGTCTGAGGCTGCTGAGAAGCTGCAGA
GAGCCCAGGCGGAACTTGAGAGCGTGTCCACAGCCCTGAGTGAGGCGGAGTCCAAAGCCATCAGGCTGGG
CAAGGAGCTGAGCAGTGCAGAGTCCCAGCTGCATGACACCCAGGAACTGCTTCAGGAGGAGACCAGGGCA
AAGCTGGCCTTGGGGTCCCGTGTGCGTGCCCTAGAGGCCGAGGCGGCGGGGCTTCGGGAGCAGATGGAAG
AGGAGGTGGTTGCCAGGGAACGGGCTGGCCGGGAGCTGCAGAGCACGCAGGCCCAGCTCTCTGAATGGCG
GCGCCGCCAGGAAGAAGAGGCTGCGGTGCTGGAGGCTGGGGAGGAGGCTCGGCGCCGTGCAGCCCGGGAG
GCAGAGACCCTGACCCAGCGCCTGGCAGAAAAGACTGAGGCTGTAGAACGACTGGAGCGAGCCCGGCGCC
GACTGCAGCAGGAGTTGGACGATGCCACTGTGGATCTGGGGCAGCAGAAGCAGCTCCTGAGCACACTGGA
GAAGAAGCAGCGGAAATTTGACCAGCTCCTGGCAGAGGAGAAGGCTGCAGTTCTACGGGCTGTGGAAGAC
CGTGAACGGATAGAGGCCGAAGGCCGGGAGCGAGAGGCCCGGGCCCTGTCGCTGACCCGGGCCCTGGAAG
AGGAGCAGGAGGCCCGGGAGGAGCTGGAGAGGCAGAACCGTGCTCTGAGGGCTGAGCTGGAAGCACTGCT
GAGCAGCAAGGATGACGTGGGCAAGAACGTGCACGAGCTGGAGCGAGCCCGTAAGGCGGCTGAACAGGCA
GCCAGTGACCTGCGGACACAGGTGACAGAATTGGAGGATGAGCTGACAGCCGCAGAGGATGCCAAGCTGC
GCCTGGAGGTGACTGTGCAGGCTCTGAAGGCTCAACATGAACGCGACCTGCAGGGCCGCGATGATGCCGG
TGAGGAGAGGCGGAGGCAGCTGGCCAAGCAGCTAAGAGACGCAGAGGTAGAGCGCGATGAGGAACGGAAG
CAGAGGGCACTGGCTATGGCTGCCCGCAAGAAGCTGGAGCTGGAACTGGAGGAGTTGAAGGCGCAGACAT
CTGCTGCTGGGCAGGGCAAGGAAGAGGCAGTGAAGCAGCTGAAGAAGATGCAGGTCCAGATGAAGGAGCT
GTGGCGGGAGGTAGAGGAGACGCGTAGCTCCCGCGACGAGATGTTTACCCTGAGCAGGGAAAATGAGAAG
AAGCTCAAGGGGCTGGAAGCTGAGGTGCTGCGTCTGCAAGAGGAACTTGCTGCCTCAGACCGAGCCCGGA
GGCAGGCCCAGCAAGACAGAGACGAGATGGCAGAGGAGGTGGCCAGTGGCAATCTTAGCAAGGCAGCCAC
CCTGGAGGAAAAACGGCAGCTGGAGGGGCGACTGAGCCAGTTGGAAGAGGAGCTGGAGGAAGAACAGAAC
AACTCGGAGCTGCTCAAGGACCATTACCGAAAGCTAGTGCTACAGGTCGAGTCCCTCACCACAGAACTGT
CTGCCGAACGAAGTTTCTCAGCCAAGGCCGAGAGTGGACGGCAGCAGCTGGAGCGGCAGATCCAGGAACT
GCGGGCCCGCTTGGGTGAAGAGGATGCTGGAGCCCGAGCCAGGCAGAAAATGCTGATCGCTGCTCTGGAG
TCTAAACTGGCCCAGGCAGAGGAGCAGCTGGAGCAGGAGAGCAGGGAGCGCATCCTCTCTGGCAAGCTGG
TACGCAGAGCTGAGAAGCGGCTGAAGGAGGTAGTTCTTCAGGTGGATGAAGAGCGCAGGGTGGCTGACCA
GGTCCGGGACCAGCTGGAGAAAAGCAACCTCCGGCTGAAGCAGCTCAAGAGGCAGCTGGAGGAGGCAGAG
GAGGAGGCATCTCGGGCACAGGCTGGTCGGAGGCGGCTGCAGCGGGAGCTGGAGGACGTCACTGAGTCTG
CAGAATCCATGAACCGGGAGGTGACCACGCTGAGGAACAGGCTCCGGCGTGGCCCACTTACATTCACCAC
ACGGACTGTGCGCCAGGTGTTCCGGCTGGAAGAGGGCGTGGCTTCTGACGAGGAAGAGGCTGAAGGAGCT
GAACCTGGCTCTGCACCAGGCCAGGAGCCGGAGGCTCCGCCCCCTGCCACACCCCAAGGATCC
