>Addgene plasmid #46044 | pNMHCII-C1C2-GFP | addgene partial sequence | sequence record 67128 | EGFP-N
ACCATGGTGGCGATGGATCCTTGGGGTGTGGCAGGGGGCGGAGCCTCCGGCTCCTGGCCTGGTGCAGAGC
CAGGTTCAGCTCCTTCAGCCTCTTCCTCGTCAGAAGCCACGCCCTCTTCCAGCCGGAACACCTGGCGCAC
AGTCCGTGTGGTGAATGTAAGTGGGCCACGCCGGAGCCTGTTCCTCAGCGTGGTCACCTCCCGGTTCATG
GATTCTGCAGACTCAGTGACGTCCTCCAGCTCCCGCTGCAGCCGCCTCCGACCAGCCTGTGCCCGAGATG
CCTCCTCCTCTGCCTCCTCCAGCTGCCTCTTGAGCTGCTTCAGCCGGAGGTTGCTTTTCTCCAGCTGGTC
CCGGACCTGGTCAGCCACCCTGCGCTCTTCATCCACCTGAAGAACTACCTCCTTCAGCCGCTTCTCAGCT
CTGCGTACCAGCTTGCCAGAGAGGATGCGCTCCCTGCTCTCCTGCTCCAGCTGCTCCTCTGCCTGGGCCA
GTTTAGACTCCAGAGCAGCGATCAGCATTTTCTGCCTGGCTCGGGCTCCAGCATCCTCTTCACCCAAGCG
GGCCCGCAGTTCCTGGATCTGCCGCTCCAGCTGCTGCCGTCCACTCTCGGCCTTGGCTGAGAAACTTCGT
TCGGCAGACAGTTCTGTGGTGAGGGACTCGACCTGTAGCACTAGCTTTCGGTAATGGTCCTTGAGCAGCT
CCGAGTTGTTCTGTTCTTCCTCCAGCTCCTCTTCCAACTGGCTCAGTCGCCCCTCCAGCTGCCGTTTTTC
CTCCAGGGTGGCTGCCTTGCTAAGATTGCCACTGGCCACCTCCTCTGCCATCTCGTCTCTGTCTTGCTGG
GCCTGCCTCCGGGCTCGGTCTGA
