>Addgene plasmid #46044 | pNMHCII-C1C2-GFP | addgene partial sequence | sequence record 67590 | CMV-F 5'-CGCAAATGGGCGGTAGGCGTG-3'
ACCGTCAGATCCGCTAGCGCTACCGGACTCAGATCTCGAGCTCAAGCTTCGAATTCTGCAGTCGACGGTA
TCGATGCCGCCACCATGGCTGCAGTGACCATGTCCGTGTCTGGGAGGAAGGTAGCCTCCAGGCCAGGCCC
GGTGCCTGAGGCAGCCCAATCGTTCCTCTACGCGCCCCGGACGCCAAATGTAGGTGGCCCTGGAGGGCCA
CAGGTGGAGTGGACAGCCCGGCGCATGGTGTGGGTGCCCTCGGAACTGCATGGGTTCGAGGCAGCAGCCC
TGCGGGATGAAGGGGAGGAGGAGGCAGAAGTGGAGCTGGCGGAGAGTGGGCGCCGCCTGCGGCTGCCCAG
GGACCAGATCCAGCGCATGAACCCACCCAAGTTCAGCAAGGCAGAAGATATGGCTGAGCTCACCTGCCTC
AACGAGGCCTCGGTCCTGCACAACCTGCGAGAACGCTACTACTCCGGGCTCATTTATACCTACTCTGGCC
TCTTCTGTGTGGTCATTAACCCATACAAGCAGCTGCCCATCTACACGGAGGCCATTGTTGAAATGTACCG
GGGCAAGAAGCGCCATGAGGTGCCACCTCACGTGTATGCTGTGACGGAGGGCGCGTACCGCAGCATGCTT
CAGGATCGTGAGGATCAATCCATTCTCTGCACGGGAGAGTCTGGCGCTGGGAAGACGGAGAACACCAAGA
AGGTCATCCAGTACCTGGCCCATGTGGCATCATCTCCAAAGGGCAGGAAGGAGCCTGGTGTCCCTGCCTC
CGTCAGCACCATGTCTTATGGGGAGCTAGAGCGTCAGCTTCTTCAAGCCAACCCCATCCTA
