>Addgene plasmid #46044 | pNMHCII-C1C2-GFP | addgene partial sequence | sequence record 67592 | mNMHCII-C-R1 5'-AGCTTTCCAGCCCTCTTCTC-3'
GGGTTGGTGTTGCTGAGCGTGGCCATGAGGCGGCTCAGGGATTCTTTGTAGAGCTGCCCCACAGTCCGGA
ACATTCCACGGCGGGGGCGGCCTCCCGGTGGGCCATCTCCAAGGCTGCTTACTTGCTCCAGCCCCACGAT
GCCCTCCACCGTGGGTGCACAGAGAGACCCAACCCCTGGAGGAGAAGCGCCAGAGCCGAGTCTCCCTGCA
GGTCCAGGGGACGGCGATGGGAAGGAGCCAAGTAAAGTGAACTGTTGGAGACCCCCTTGTTCATCCTTCC
AGATCTCAGCTGTGAGACGATCCGTGCTCTGGTGAAGCAAGGCGGCCACATTGTCATTCAGTGGGTCCAT
GTTCTTCATCAGCCACTCACTGGCCTTGTAGTCAACCTTGCCGGCGTAGTGCAGGACGCTGAAGTCGGCC
TGATCTCGCAGGTTCCTGGGGCGCTGGAATTTGGGGTGGCTGCCCTGCTCCTGGGCGACCTTCTCCACAA
AAGACTTGTCCGTGGCCTTGGGGAACCAGCACTCCTCGTCCAGCAGGGCCAGGAGACCTGGAGGGTTGGC
CGGACGCTCAATGAGGTCGATGCAAGGTTGCAGGTCCAACCCGAAGTCTAGGAAGGTCCAGGGGATGCCC
TCTCGCTGGTACTCCTCCTGCTCCAGCACGAACATGGTGTGGTTGAATAGCTGCTGTAGCTTCTCGTTGG
TGTAGTTGATGCACAGCTGCTCGAAGGAGTTCAGCTGGAAGATCTCAAAGCCCGCGATGTCCAGGATGCC
CAGGAAGGAGGCACCCTGCCGCGGGCTTCTGTCCAGGGCACGGTTGAGCCGCAGAACCAGCCAGCGGAAC
AGGCGCTCATAGGTAGCTTTGGCCAGAGCCTCCAGCGCAAAGTCAGCC
